Addgene plasmid #132715: AAV8-hSyn-flex-miR30-eGFP-shCrh
Purpose: Encodes Cre-dependent short hairpin RNA (shRNA) that targets the 3’-untranslated region of the rat Crh gene which encodes corticotropin releasing factor
Depositing lab: Robert Messing. Depositing organization: University of Texas at Austin. Publication: Dissecting the Roles of GABA and Neuropeptides from Rat Central Amygdala CRF Neurons in Anxiety and Fear Learning. Pomrenze MB, Giovanetti SM, Maiya R, Gordon AG, Kreeger LJ, Messing RO. Cell Rep. 2019 Oct 1;29(1):13-21.e4. doi: 10.1016/j.celrep.2019.08.083. PubMed 31577943.
Backbone
  Vector backbone: pAAV-hSyn-flex-miR30
  Backbone manufacturer: Addgene Plasmid # 67845
  Backbone size w/o insert (bp): 4811
  Total vector size (bp): 5950
  Vector type: AAV
Growth in bacteria
  Bacterial resistance: Ampicillin, 100 μg/mL
  Growth temperature: 37°C
  Growth strain: NEB Stable
  Copy number: Low Copy
Gene/Insert
  Gene/Insert name: GFP-shCrh (alt name: GFP-shCrh fragment from pPRIME-CMV-GFP-shCrh(1) vector)
  Species: R. norvegicus (rat)
  Insert size (bp): 1138
  GenBank ID: NM_031019
  Entrez Gene: Crh (a.k.a. CRF)
  Promoter: Synapsin 1
  Cloning method: Restriction Enzyme; 5′ cloning site AscI (not destroyed); 3′ cloning site NheI (not destroyed)
  Sequencing primers: 5′ TGCCTGAGAGCGCAGTCG; 3′ AGCAGCGTATCCACATAGCG
Terms and licenses: Academic/Nonprofit Terms; Industry Terms: Not Available to Industry
How to cite: AAV8-hSyn-flex-miR30-eGFP-shCrh was a gift from Robert Messing (Addgene plasmid # 132715 ; http://n2t.net/addgene:132715 ; RRID:Addgene_132715)
