[The description below was written by a language model from this plasmid's Addgene catalogue record, the feature table of its GenBank file and pLannotate feature annotations shown in this document.]
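Description:
AAV8-hSyn-flex-miR30-eGFP-shCrh is an adeno-associated virus transfer plasmid of about 5.95 kb, built on the pAAV-hSyn-flex-miR30 backbone, for Cre-dependent, neuron-restricted knockdown of rat Crh, the gene encoding corticotropin releasing factor. The expression cassette lies between two AAV2 inverted terminal repeats, which allow it to be packaged into recombinant AAV particles. The name implies serotype 8 capsids, although no capsid gene is carried on this plasmid. Outside the ITRs, the bacterial backbone provides a ColE1/pUC-type origin, an f1 phage origin and the beta-lactamase gene for ampicillin selection. The catalogue entry lists the plasmid as low copy and propagated in a recombination-deficient stable strain, as is usual for ITR-containing vectors. In the sequencing-derived annotation the left ITR is detected only as short fragments, whereas the depositor's map shows it intact.

The payload is a roughly 1.1 kb GFP-shCrh fragment taken from a pPRIME-CMV-GFP vector and cloned between AscI and NheI sites. It consists of EGFP with a Kozak sequence, followed by an shRNA embedded in human miR-30a 5′ and 3′ flanking sequences and loop, so the hairpin is processed from a Pol II transcript like a natural microRNA. The shRNA targets the 3′ untranslated region of rat Crh. The unit sits in antisense orientation relative to the human synapsin I promoter and is bracketed by opposing lox2272 and loxP pairs (a FLEX/DIO switch). Cre recombination therefore inverts and locks the cassette into the sense orientation, giving coupled EGFP labelling and knockdown only in Cre-expressing neurons. A WPRE and the hGH polyadenylation signal downstream enhance and terminate expression. The associated publication used it to study neuropeptide function in rat central amygdala CRF neurons in anxiety and fear learning.
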