LOCUS       Exported 5949 bp ds-DNA circular SYN 12-MAY-2021
DEFINITION  Encodes Cre-dependent short hairpin RNA (shRNA) that targets the
            3'-untranslated region of the rat Crh gene which encodes
            corticotropin releasing factor.
ACCESSION   .
VERSION     .
KEYWORDS    AAV8-hSyn-flex-miR30-eGFP-shCrh
SOURCE      synthetic DNA construct
  ORGANISM  synthetic DNA construct
REFERENCE   1 (bases 1 to 5949)
  AUTHORS   Pomrenze MB, Giovanetti SM, Maiya R, Gordon AG, Kreeger LJ, Messing
            RO
  TITLE     Dissecting the Roles of GABA and Neuropeptides from Rat Central
            Amygdala CRF Neurons in Anxiety and Fear Learning.
  JOURNAL   Cell Rep. 2019 Oct 1;29(1):13-21.e4. doi:
            10.1016/j.celrep.2019.08.083.
  PUBMED    31577943
REFERENCE   2 (bases 1 to 5949)
  AUTHORS   .
  TITLE     Direct Submission
  JOURNAL   Exported May 12, 2021 from SnapGene Server 1.1.58
            http://www.snapgene.com
FEATURES             Location/Qualifiers
     source          1..5949
                     /organism="synthetic DNA construct"
                     /mol_type="other DNA"
     repeat_region   1..141
                     /label=AAV2 ITR
                     /note="inverted terminal repeat of adeno-associated virus
                     serotype 2"
     repeat_region   12..141
                     /label=AAV2 ITR
     promoter        186..633
                     /label=hSyn promoter
                     /note="human synapsin I promoter; confers neuron-specific
                     expression (Kugler et al., 2003)"
     protein_bind    671..704
                     /label=lox2272
                     /bound_moiety="Cre recombinase"
                     /note="Cre-mediated recombination occurs in the 8-bp core
                     sequence (GGATACTT). lox2272 sites are compatible with each
                     other, but incompatible with loxP or loxN sites (Lee and
                     Saito, 1988)."
     protein_bind    755..788
                     /label=loxP
                     /bound_moiety="Cre recombinase"
                     /note="Cre-mediated recombination occurs in the 8-bp core
                     sequence (GCATACAT)."
     ncRNA           complement(825..951)
                     /label=3' miR-30a
                     /note="sequence downstream of the 71-nt precursor of the
                     human miR-30a microRNA (Zeng et al., 2002)"
                     /ncRNA_class="miRNA"
     ncRNA           complement(979..993)
                     /label=miR-30a loop
                     /note="loop from the the 71-nt precursor of the human
                     miR-30a microRNA (Zeng et al., 2002)"
                     /ncRNA_class="miRNA"
     ncRNA           complement(1021..1142)
                     /label=5' miR-30a
                     /note="sequence upstream of the 71-nt precursor of the
                     human miR-30a microRNA (Zeng et al., 2002)"
                     /ncRNA_class="miRNA"
     CDS             complement(1195..1911)
                     /codon_start=1
                     /product="enhanced GFP"
                     /label=EGFP
                     /translation="MVSKGEELFTGVVPILVELDGDVNGHKFSVSGEGEGDATYGKLTL
                     KFICTTGKLPVPWPTLVTTLTYGVQCFSRYPDHMKQHDFFKSAMPEGYVQERTIFFKDD
                     GNYKTRAEVKFEGDTLVNRIELKGIDFKEDGNILGHKLEYNYNSHNVYIMADKQKNGIK
                     VNFKIRHNIEDGSVQLADHYQQNTPIGDGPVLLPDNHYLSTQSALSKDPNEKRDHMVLL
                     EFVTAAGITLGMDELYK"
     primer_bind     complement(1237..1258)
                     /label=EGFP-C
                     /note="EGFP, forward primer"
     primer_bind     1586..1605
                     /label=EXFP-R
                     /note="For distinguishing EGFP variants, reverse primer"
     primer_bind     1845..1866
                     /label=EGFP-N
                     /note="EGFP, reverse primer"
     regulatory      1908..1917
                     /regulatory_class="other"
                     /note="vertebrate consensus sequence for strong initiation
                     of translation (Kozak, 1987)"
     protein_bind    complement(1934..1967)
                     /label=lox2272
                     /bound_moiety="Cre recombinase"
                     /note="Cre-mediated recombination occurs in the 8-bp core
                     sequence (GGATACTT). lox2272 sites are compatible with each
                     other, but incompatible with loxP or loxN sites (Lee and
                     Saito, 1988)."
     protein_bind    complement(2018..2051)
                     /label=loxP
                     /bound_moiety="Cre recombinase"
                     /note="Cre-mediated recombination occurs in the 8-bp core
                     sequence (GCATACAT)."
     misc_feature    2076..2664
                     /label=WPRE
                     /note="woodchuck hepatitis virus posttranscriptional
                     regulatory element"
     primer_bind     complement(2129..2149)
                     /label=WPRE-R
                     /note="WPRE, reverse primer"
     CDS             complement(2547..2558)
                     /codon_start=1
                     /product="Factor Xa recognition and cleavage site"
                     /label=Factor Xa site
                     /translation="IEGR"
     polyA_signal    2696..3172
                     /label=hGH poly(A) signal
                     /note="human growth hormone polyadenylation signal"
     primer_bind     complement(2895..2914)
                     /label=hGH-PA-R
                     /note="Human growth hormone terminator, reverse primer"
     repeat_region   3212..3352
                     /label=AAV2 ITR
                     /note="inverted terminal repeat of adeno-associated virus
                     serotype 2"
     repeat_region   3212..3341
                     /label=AAV2 ITR
     rep_origin      3427..3882
                     /direction=RIGHT
                     /label=f1 ori
                     /note="f1 bacteriophage origin of replication; arrow
                     indicates direction of (+) strand synthesis"
     primer_bind     complement(3514..3533)
                     /label=F1ori-R
                     /note="F1 origin, reverse primer"
     primer_bind     3724..3745
                     /label=F1ori-F
                     /note="F1 origin, forward primer"
     primer_bind     complement(3899..3918)
                     /label=pRS-marker
                     /note="pRS vectors, use to sequence yeast selectable
                     marker"
     primer_bind     4018..4040
                     /label=pGEX 3'
                     /note="pGEX vectors, reverse primer"
     primer_bind     complement(4078..4096)
                     /label=pBRforEco
                     /note="pBR322 vectors, upsteam of EcoRI site, forward
                     primer"
     promoter        4164..4268
                     /gene="bla"
                     /label=AmpR promoter
     CDS             4269..5129
                     /codon_start=1
                     /gene="bla"
                     /product="beta-lactamase"
                     /label=AmpR
                     /note="confers resistance to ampicillin, carbenicillin, and
                     related antibiotics"
                     /translation="MSIQHFRVALIPFFAAFCLPVFAHPETLVKVKDAEDQLGARVGYI
                     ELDLNSGKILESFRPEERFPMMSTFKVLLCGAVLSRIDAGQEQLGRRIHYSQNDLVEYS
                     PVTEKHLTDGMTVRELCSAAITMSDNTAANLLLTTIGGPKELTAFLHNMGDHVTRLDRW
                     EPELNEAIPNDERDTTMPVAMATTLRKLLTGELLTLASRQQLIDWMEADKVAGPLLRSA
                     LPAGWFIADKSGAGERGSRGIIAALGPDGKPSRIVVIYTTGSQATMDERNRQIAEIGAS
                     LIKHW"
     primer_bind     complement(4487..4506)
                     /label=Amp-R
                     /note="Ampicillin resistance gene, reverse primer"
     rep_origin      5300..5888
                     /direction=RIGHT
                     /label=ori
                     /note="high-copy-number ColE1/pMB1/pBR322/pUC origin of
                     replication"
     primer_bind     5789..5808
                     /label=pBR322ori-F
                     /note="pBR322 origin, forward primer"
ORIGIN
        1 cctgcaggca gctgcgcgct cgctcgctca ctgaggccgc ccgggcaaag cccgggcgtc
       61 gggcgacctt tggtcgcccg gcctcagtga gcgagcgagc gcgcagagag ggagtggcca
      121 actccatcac taggggttcc tgcggccgca cgcgtgtgtc tagactgcag agggccctgc
      181 gtatgagtgc aagtgggttt taggaccagg atgaggcggg gtgggggtgc ctacctgacg
      241 accgaccccg acccactgga caagcaccca acccccattc cccaaattgc gcatccccta
      301 tcagagaggg ggaggggaaa caggatgcgg cgaggcgcgt gcgcactgcc agcttcagca
      361 ccgcggacag tgccttcgcc cccgcctggc ggcgcgcgcc accgccgcct cagcactgaa
      421 ggcgcgctga cgtcactcgc cggtcccccg caaactcccc ttcccggcca ccttggtcgc
      481 gtccgcgccg ccgccggccc agccggaccg caccacgcga ggcgcgagat aggggggcac
      541 gggcgcgacc atctgcgctg cggcgccggc gactcagcgc tgcctcagtc tgcggtgggc
      601 agcggaggag tcgtgtcgtg cctgagagcg cagtcgagaa ggtaccggat cctctagagt
      661 cgactccgga ataacttcgt ataggatact ttatacgaag ttatgcagaa tggtagctgg
      721 attgtagctg ctattagcaa tatgaaacct cttaataact tcgtatagca tacattatac
      781 gaagttatgg cgcgccttta aacgcattag tcttccaatt gaaaaaagtg atttaattta
      841 taccatttta attcagcttt gtaaaaatgt atcaaagaga tagcaaggta ttcagtttta
      901 gtaaacaaga taattgctcc taaagtagcc ccttgaattc cgaggcagta ggcaaacaca
      961 gtattctgta ccatactaca tctgtggctt cactagtatg gtacagaata ctgtgtgcgc
     1021 tcactgtcaa cagcaatata ccttctcgag ccttctgttg ggttaacctg aagaagtaat
     1081 cccagcaagt gtttccaaga tgtgcaggca acgattctgt aaagtactga agcctcattc
     1141 aaacatagta tatgtgctgc cgaagcgagc acttaacaag gcttgcggcc gctacttgta
     1201 cagctcgtcc atgccgagag tgatcccggc ggcggtcacg aactccagca ggaccatgtg
     1261 atcgcgcttc tcgttggggt ctttgctcag ggcggactgg gtgctcaggt agtggttgtc
     1321 gggcagcagc acggggccgt cgccgatggg ggtgttctgc tggtagtggt cggcgagctg
     1381 cacgctgccg tcctcgatgt tgtggcggat cttgaagttc accttgatgc cgttcttctg
     1441 cttgtcggcc atgatataga cgttgtggct gttgtagttg tactccagct tgtgccccag
     1501 gatgttgccg tcctccttga agtcgatgcc cttcagctcg atgcggttca ccagggtgtc
     1561 gccctcgaac ttcacctcgg cgcgggtctt gtagttgccg tcgtccttga agaagatggt
     1621 gcgctcctgg acgtagcctt cgggcatggc ggacttgaag aagtcgtgct gcttcatgtg
     1681 gtcggggtag cggctgaagc actgcacgcc gtaggtcagg gtggtcacga gggtgggcca
     1741 gggcacgggc agcttgccgg tggtgcagat gaacttcagg gtcagcttgc cgtaggtggc
     1801 atcgccctcg ccctcgccgg acacgctgaa cttgtggccg tttacgtcgc cgtccagctc
     1861 gaccaggatg ggcaccaccc cggtgaacag ctcctcgccc ttgctcacca tggtggcgac
     1921 cggtagcgct agcataactt cgtataaagt atcctatacg aagttatttg ccttaaccca
     1981 gaaattatca ctgttattct ttagaatggt gcaaagaata acttcgtata atgtatgcta
     2041 tacgaagtta tgaattcgat atcaagctta tcgataatca acctctggat tacaaaattt
     2101 gtgaaagatt gactggtatt cttaactatg ttgctccttt tacgctatgt ggatacgctg
     2161 ctttaatgcc tttgtatcat gctattgctt cccgtatggc tttcattttc tcctccttgt
     2221 ataaatcctg gttgctgtct ctttatgagg agttgtggcc cgttgtcagg caacgtggcg
     2281 tggtgtgcac tgtgtttgct gacgcaaccc ccactggttg gggcattgcc accacctgtc
     2341 agctcctttc cgggactttc gctttccccc tccctattgc cacggcggaa ctcatcgccg
     2401 cctgccttgc ccgctgctgg acaggggctc ggctgttggg cactgacaat tccgtggtgt
     2461 tgtcggggaa atcatcgtcc tttccttggc tgctcgccta tgttgccacc tggattctgc
     2521 gcgggacgtc cttctgctac gtcccttcgg ccctcaatcc agcggacctt ccttcccgcg
     2581 gcctgctgcc ggctctgcgg cctcttccgc gtcttcgcct tcgccctcag acgagtcgga
     2641 tctccctttg ggccgcctcc ccgcatcgat accgagcgct gctcgagaga tctacgggtg
     2701 gcatccctgt gacccctccc cagtgcctct cctggccctg gaagttgcca ctccagtgcc
     2761 caccagcctt gtcctaataa aattaagttg catcattttg tctgactagg tgtccttcta
     2821 taatattatg gggtggaggg gggtggtatg gagcaagggg caagttggga agacaacctg
     2881 tagggcctgc ggggtctatt gggaaccaag ctggagtgca gtggcacaat cttggctcac
     2941 tgcaatctcc gcctcctggg ttcaagcgat tctcctgcct cagcctcccg agttgttggg
     3001 attccaggca tgcatgacca ggctcagcta atttttgttt ttttggtaga gacggggttt
     3061 caccatattg gccaggctgg tctccaactc ctaatctcag gtgatctacc caccttggcc
     3121 tcccaaattg ctgggattac aggcgtgaac cactgctccc ttccctgtcc ttctgatttt
     3181 gtaggtaacc acgtgcggac cgagcggccg caggaacccc tagtgatgga gttggccact
     3241 ccctctctgc gcgctcgctc gctcactgag gccgggcgac caaaggtcgc ccgacgcccg
     3301 ggctttgccc gggcggcctc agtgagcgag cgagcgcgca gctgcctgca ggggcgcctg
     3361 atgcggtatt ttctccttac gcatctgtgc ggtatttcac accgcatann nnnnnnnnnn
     3421 nnnnnnnnnn nnnnnnnnnn nnnnnnnnnn nnnnnnnnnn nnnnnnnnnn nnnnnnnnnn
     3481 nnnnnnnnnn nnnnnnnnnn nnnnnnnnnn nnnnnnnnnn nnnnnnnnnn nnnnnnnnnn
     3541 nnnnnnnnnn cnnnnnnnnn nnnnnnnnnn nnnnnnnnnn nnnnnnnnnn nnnnnnnnnn
     3601 nnnnnnnnnn nnnnnnnnnn nnnnnnnnnn nnnnnnnnnn nnnnnnnnnn nnnnnnnnnn
     3661 nnnnnnnnnn nnnnnnnnnn nnnnnnnnnn nncctttgac gttggagtcc acgttcttta
     3721 atagtggact cttgttccaa actggaacaa cactcaaccc tatctcgggc tattcttttg
     3781 atttataagg gattttgccg atttcggcct attggttaaa aaatgagctg atttaacaaa
     3841 aatttaacgc gaattttaac aaaatattaa cgtttacaat tttatggtgc actctcagta
     3901 caatctgctc tgatgccgca tagttaagcc agccccgaca cccgccaaca cccgctgacg
     3961 cgccctgacg ggcttgtctg ctcccggcat ccgcttacag acaagctgtg accgtctccg
     4021 ggagctgcat gtgtcagagg ttttcaccgt catcaccgaa acgcgcgaga cgaaagggcc
     4081 tcgtgatacg cctattttta taggttaatg tcatgataat aatggtttct tagacgtcag
     4141 gtggcacttt tcggggaaat gtgcgcggaa cccctatttg tttatttttc taaatacatt
     4201 caaatatgta tccgctcatg agacaataac cctgataaat gcttcaataa tattgaaaaa
     4261 ggaagagtat gagtattcaa catttccgtg tcgcccttat tccctttttt gcggcatttt
     4321 gccttcctgt ttttgctcac ccagaaacgc tggtgaaagt aaaagatgct gaagatcagt
     4381 tgggtgcacg agtgggttac atcgaactgg atctcaacag cggtaagatc cttgagagtt
     4441 ttcgccccga agaacgtttt ccaatgatga gcacttttaa agttctgcta tgtggcgcgg
     4501 tattatcccg tattgacgcc gggcaagagc aactcggtcg ccgcatacac tattctcaga
     4561 atgacttggt tgagtactca ccagtcacag aaaagcatct tacggatggc atgacagtaa
     4621 gagaattatg cagtgctgcc ataaccatga gtgataacac tgcggccaac ttacttctga
     4681 caacgatcgg aggaccgaag gagctaaccg cttttttgca caacatgggg gatcatgtaa
     4741 ctcgccttga tcgttgggaa ccggagctga atgaagccat accaaacgac gagcgtgaca
     4801 ccacgatgcc tgtagcaatg gcaacaacgt tgcgcaaact attaactggc gaactactta
     4861 ctctagcttc ccggcaacaa ttaatagact ggatggaggc ggataaagtt gcaggaccac
     4921 ttctgcgctc ggcccttccg gctggctggt ttattgctga taaatctgga gccggtgagc
     4981 gtgggtctcg cggtatcatt gcagcactgg ggccagatgg taagccctcc cgtatcgtag
     5041 ttatctacac gacggggagt caggcaacta tggatgaacg aaatagacag atcgctgaga
     5101 taggtgcctc actgattaag cattggtaac tgtcagacca agtttactca tatatacttt
     5161 agattgattt aaaacttcat ttttaattta aaaggatcta ggtgaagatc ctttttgata
     5221 atctcatgac caaaatccct taacgtgagt tttcgttcca ctgagcgtca gaccccgtag
     5281 aaaagatcaa aggatcttct tgagatcctt tttttctgcg cgtaatctgc tgcttgcaaa
     5341 caaaaaaacc accgctacca gcggtggttt gtttgccgga tcaagagcta ccaactcttt
     5401 ttccgaaggt aactggcttc agcagagcgc agataccaaa tactgtcctt ctagtgtagc
     5461 cgtagttagg ccaccacttc aagaactctg tagcaccgcc tacatacctc gctctgctaa
     5521 tcctgttacc agtggctgct gccagtggcg ataagtcgtg tcttaccggg ttggactcaa
     5581 gacgatagtt accggataag gcgcagcggt cgggctgaac ggggggttcg tgcacacagc
     5641 ccagcttgga gcgaacgacc tacaccgaac tgagatacct acagcgtgag ctatgagaaa
     5701 gcgccacgct tcccgaaggg agaaaggcgg acaggtatcc ggtaagcggc agggtcggaa
     5761 caggagagcg cacgagggag cttccagggg gaaacgcctg gtatctttat agtcctgtcg
     5821 ggtttcgcca cctctgactt gagcgtcgat ttttgtgatg ctcgtcaggg gggcggagcc
     5881 tatggaaaaa cgccagcaac gcggcctttt tacggttcct ggccttttgc tggccttttg
     5941 ctcacatgt
//
