Features (pLannotate 1.2.2; 24 found; start..end, strand, type, name):
     50..77      +  repeat_region  AAV2 ITR (fragment): inverted terminal repeat of adeno-associated virus serotype 2 inverted
    106..133     +  repeat_region  AAV2 ITR (fragment): inverted terminal repeat of adeno-associated virus serotype 2 inverted
    213..660     +  promoter       hSyn promoter: human synapsin I promoter; confers neuron-specific expression (Kügler et al., 2003)
    674..691     +  misc_feature   MCS (fragment): pUC18/19 multiple cloning site
    698..731     +  protein_bind   lox2272: Cre-mediated recombination occurs in the 8-bp core sequence (GGATACTT). lox2272 sites are compatible with each other, but incompatible with loxP or loxN sites (Lee and Saito, 1988). Cre recombinase
    732..781     -  intron         β-globin intron (fragment): internally truncated intron from human β-globin
    782..815     +  protein_bind   loxP: Cre-mediated recombination occurs in the 8-bp core sequence (GCATACAT). Cre recombinase
    852..964     -  ncRNA          3' miR-30a: sequence downstream of the 71-nt precursor of the human miR-30a microRNA (Zeng et al., 2002) miRNA
   1076..1169    -  ncRNA          5' miR-30a: sequence upstream of the 71-nt precursor of the human miR-30a microRNA (Zeng et al., 2002) miRNA
   1221..1937    -  CDS            EGFP: EGFP is a basic (constitutively fluorescent) green fluorescent protein published in 1996, derived from Aequorea victoria. It is reported to be a rapidly-maturing weak dimer with moderate acid sensitivity.
   1960..1993    -  protein_bind   lox2272: Cre-mediated recombination occurs in the 8-bp core sequence (GGATACTT). lox2272 sites are compatible with each other, but incompatible with loxP or loxN sites (Lee and Saito, 1988). Cre recombinase
   1994..2043    -  intron         β-globin intron (fragment): internally truncated intron from human β-globin
   2044..2077    -  protein_bind   loxP: Cre-mediated recombination occurs in the 8-bp core sequence (GCATACAT). Cre recombinase
   2078..2102    +  misc_feature   MCS (fragment): pBluescript multiple cloning site
   2102..2690    +  misc_feature   WPRE: woodchuck hepatitis virus posttranscriptional regulatory element
   2722..3198    +  polyA_signal   hGH poly(A) signal: human growth hormone polyadenylation signal
   3238..3378    +  repeat_region  AAV2 ITR: inverted terminal repeat of adeno-associated virus serotype 2 inverted
   3383..3434    -  misc_feature   bom (fragment): basis of mobility region from pBR322
   3453..3908    +  rep_origin     f1 ori (sequence partly withheld): f1 bacteriophage origin of replication; arrow indicates direction of (+) strand synthesis
   3909..3958    -  misc_feature   bom (fragment): basis of mobility region from pBR322
   4060..4095    -  CDS            rop (fragment): Rop protein, which maintains plasmids at low copy number; rop
   4190..4294    +  promoter       AmpR promoter: bla
   4295..5155    +  CDS            AmpR: β-lactamase; bla; confers resistance to ampicillin, carbenicillin, and related antibiotics
   5326..5914    +  rep_origin     ori: high-copy-number ColE1/pMB1/pBR322/pUC origin of replication
>Addgene plasmid #132715 | AAV8-hSyn-flex-miR30-eGFP-shCrh | addgene full sequence | sequence record 260225 | Addgene NGS Result
ACGGTTCCTGGCCTTTTGCTGGCCTTTTGCTCACATGTCCTGCAGGCAGCTGCGCGCTCGCTCGCTCACT
GAGGCCGCCCGGGCGTCGGGCGACCTTTGGTCGCCCGGCCTCAGTGAGCGAGCGAGCGCGCAGAGAGGGA
GTGGCCAACTCCATCACTAGGGGTTCCTGCGGCCGCACGCGTGTGTCTAGACTGCAGAGGGCCCTGCGTA
TGAGTGCAAGTGGGTTTTAGGACCAGGATGAGGCGGGGTGGGGGTGCCTACCTGACGACCGACCCCGACC
CACTGGACAAGCACCCAACCCCCATTCCCCAAATTGCGCATCCCCTATCAGAGAGGGGGAGGGGAAACAG
GATGCGGCGAGGCGCGTGCGCACTGCCAGCTTCAGCACCGCGGACAGTGCCTTCGCCCCCGCCTGGCGGC
GCGCGCCACCGCCGCCTCAGCACTGAAGGCGCGCTGACGTCACTCGCCGGTCCCCCGCAAACTCCCCTTC
CCGGCCACCTTGGTCGCGTCCGCGCCGCCGCCGGCCCAGCCGGACCGCACCACGCGAGGCGCGAGATAGG
GGGGCACGGGCGCGACCATCTGCGCTGCGGCGCCGGCGACTCAGCGCTGCCTCAGTCTGCGGTGGGCAGC
GGAGGAGTCGTGTCGTGCCTGAGAGCGCAGTCGAGAAGGTACCGGATCCTCTAGAGTCGACTCCGGAATA
ACTTCGTATAGGATACTTTATACGAAGTTATGCAGAATGGTAGCTGGATTGTAGCTGCTATTAGCAATAT
GAAACCTCTTAATAACTTCGTATAGCATACATTATACGAAGTTATGGCGCGCCTTTAAACGCATTAGTCT
TCCAATTGAAAAAAGTGATTTAATTTATACCATTTTAATTCAGCTTTGTAAAAATGTATCAAAGAGATAG
CAAGGTATTCAGTTTTAGTAAACAAGATAATTGCTCCTAAAGTAGCCCCTTGAATTCCGAGGCAGTAGGC
AAACACAGTATTCTGTACCATACTACATCTGTGGCTTCACTAGTATGGTACAGAATACTGTGTGCGCTCA
CTGTCAACAGCAATATACCTTCTCGAGCCTTCTGTTGGGTTAACCTGAAGAAGTAATCCCAGCAAGTGTT
TCCAAGATGTGCAGGCAACGATTCTGTAAAGTACTGAAGCCTCATTCAACATAGTATATGTGCTGCCGAA
GCGAGCACTTAACAAGGCTTGCGGCCGCTACTTGTACAGCTCGTCCATGCCGAGAGTGATCCCGGCGGCG
GTCACGAACTCCAGCAGGACCATGTGATCGCGCTTCTCGTTGGGGTCTTTGCTCAGGGCGGACTGGGTGC
TCAGGTAGTGGTTGTCGGGCAGCAGCACGGGGCCGTCGCCGATGGGGGTGTTCTGCTGGTAGTGGTCGGC
GAGCTGCACGCTGCCGTCCTCGATGTTGTGGCGGATCTTGAAGTTCACCTTGATGCCGTTCTTCTGCTTG
TCGGCCATGATATAGACGTTGTGGCTGTTGTAGTTGTACTCCAGCTTGTGCCCCAGGATGTTGCCGTCCT
CCTTGAAGTCGATGCCCTTCAGCTCGATGCGGTTCACCAGGGTGTCGCCCTCGAACTTCACCTCGGCGCG
GGTCTTGTAGTTGCCGTCGTCCTTGAAGAAGATGGTGCGCTCCTGGACGTAGCCTTCGGGCATGGCGGAC
TTGAAGAAGTCGTGCTGCTTCATGTGGTCGGGGTAGCGGCTGAAGCACTGCACGCCGTAGGTCAGGGTGG
TCACGAGGGTGGGCCAGGGCACGGGCAGCTTGCCGGTGGTGCAGATGAACTTCAGGGTCAGCTTGCCGTA
GGTGGCATCGCCCTCGCCCTCGCCGGACACGCTGAACTTGTGGCCGTTTACGTCGCCGTCCAGCTCGACC
AGGATGGGCACCACCCCGGTGAACAGCTCCTCGCCCTTGCTCACCATGGTGGCGACCGGTAGCGCTAGCA
TAACTTCGTATAAAGTATCCTATACGAAGTTATTTGCCTTAACCCAGAAATTATCACTGTTATTCTTTAG
AATGGTGCAAAGAATAACTTCGTATAATGTATGCTATACGAAGTTATGAATTCGATATCAAGCTTATCGA
TAATCAACCTCTGGATTACAAAATTTGTGAAAGATTGACTGGTATTCTTAACTATGTTGCTCCTTTTACG
CTATGTGGATACGCTGCTTTAATGCCTTTGTATCATGCTATTGCTTCCCGTATGGCTTTCATTTTCTCCT
CCTTGTATAAATCCTGGTTGCTGTCTCTTTATGAGGAGTTGTGGCCCGTTGTCAGGCAACGTGGCGTGGT
GTGCACTGTGTTTGCTGACGCAACCCCCACTGGTTGGGGCATTGCCACCACCTGTCAGCTCCTTTCCGGG
ACTTTCGCTTTCCCCCTCCCTATTGCCACGGCGGAACTCATCGCCGCCTGCCTTGCCCGCTGCTGGACAG
GGGCTCGGCTGTTGGGCACTGACAATTCCGTGGTGTTGTCGGGGAAATCATCGTCCTTTCCTTGGCTGCT
CGCCTATGTTGCCACCTGGATTCTGCGCGGGACGTCCTTCTGCTACGTCCCTTCGGCCCTCAATCCAGCG
GACCTTCCTTCCCGCGGCCTGCTGCCGGCTCTGCGGCCTCTTCCGCGTCTTCGCCTTCGCCCTCAGACGA
GTCGGATCTCCCTTTGGGCCGCCTCCCCGCATCGATACCGAGCGCTGCTCGAGAGATCTACGGGTGGCAT
CCCTGTGACCCCTCCCCAGTGCCTCTCCTGGCCCTGGAAGTTGCCACTCCAGTGCCCACCAGCCTTGTCC
TAATAAAATTAAGTTGCATCATTTTGTCTGACTAGGTGTCCTTCTATAATATTATGGGGTGGAGGGGGGT
GGTATGGAGCAAGGGGCAAGTTGGGAAGACAACCTGTAGGGCCTGCGGGGTCTATTGGGAACCAAGCTGG
AGTGCAGTGGCACAATCTTGGCTCACTGCAATCTCCGCCTCCTGGGTTCAAGCGATTCTCCTGCCTCAGC
CTCCCGAGTTGTTGGGATTCCAGGCATGCATGACCAGGCTCAGCTAATTTTTGTTTTTTTGGTAGAGACG
GGGTTTCACCATATTGGCCAGGCTGGTCTCCAACTCCTAATCTCAGGTGATCTACCCACCTTGGCCTCCC
AAATTGCTGGGATTACAGGCGTGAACCACTGCTCCCTTCCCTGTCCTTCTGATTTTGTAGGTAACCACGT
GCGGACCGAGCGGCCGCAGGAACCCCTAGTGATGGAGTTGGCCACTCCCTCTCTGCGCGCTCGCTCGCTC
ACTGAGGCCGGGCGACCAAAGGTCGCCCGACGCCCGGGCTTTGCCCGGGCGGCCTCAGTGAGCGAGCGAG
CGCGCAGCTGCCTGCAGGGGCGCCTGATGCGGTATTTTCTCCTTACGCATCTGTGCGGTATTTCACACCG
CATA
[95 nt withheld, positions 3435-3529]
T
[46 nt withheld, positions 3531-3576]
C
[141 nt withheld, positions 3578-3718]
CCTTTGACGTTGGAGTCCACGTTCTTTAATAGTGGACTCTTGTTCCAAACTGGAACAACACTCAACTCTA
TCTCGGGCTATTCTTTTGATTTATAAGGGATTTTGCCGATTTCGGTCTATTGGTTAAAAAATGAGCTGAT
TTAACAAAAATTTAACGCGAATTTTAACAAAATATTAACGTTTACAATTTTATGGTGCACTCTCAGTACA
ATCTGCTCTGATGCCGCATAGTTAAGCCAGCCCCGACACCCGCCAACACCCGCTGACGCGCCCTGACGGG
CTTGTCTGCTCCCGGCATCCGCTTACAGACAAGCTGTGACCGTCTCCGGGAGCTGCATGTGTCAGAGGTT
TTCACCGTCATCACCGAAACGCGCGAGACGAAAGGGCCTCGTGATACGCCTATTTTTATAGGTTAATGTC
ATGATAATAATGGTTTCTTAGACGTCAGGTGGCACTTTTCGGGGAAATGTGCGCGGAACCCCTATTTGTT
TATTTTTCTAAATACATTCAAATATGTATCCGCTCATGAGACAATAACCCTGATAAATGCTTCAATAATA
TTGAAAAAGGAAGAGTATGAGTATTCAACATTTCCGTGTCGCCCTTATTCCCTTTTTTGCGGCATTTTGC
CTTCCTGTTTTTGCTCACCCAGAAACGCTGGTGAAAGTAAAAGATGCTGAAGATCAGTTGGGTGCACGAG
TGGGTTACATCGAACTGGATCTCAACAGCGGTAAGATCCTTGAGAGTTTTCGCCCCGAAGAACGTTTTCC
AATGATGAGCACTTTTAAAGTTCTGCTATGTGGCGCGGTATTATCCCGTATTGACGCCGGGCAAGAGCAA
CTCGGTCGCCGCATACACTATTCTCAGAATGACTTGGTTGAGTACTCACCAGTCACAGAAAAGCATCTTA
CGGATGGCATGACAGTAAGAGAATTATGCAGTGCTGCCATAACCATGAGTGATAACACTGCGGCCAACTT
ACTTCTGACAACGATCGGAGGACCGAAGGAGCTAACCGCTTTTTTGCACAACATGGGGGATCATGTAACT
CGCCTTGATCGTTGGGAACCGGAGCTGAATGAAGCCATACCAAACGACGAGCGTGACACCACGATGCCTG
TAGCAATGGCAACAACGTTGCGCAAACTATTAACTGGCGAACTACTTACTCTAGCTTCCCGGCAACAATT
AATAGACTGGATGGAGGCGGATAAAGTTGCAGGACCACTTCTGCGCTCGGCCCTTCCGGCTGGCTGGTTT
ATTGCTGATAAATCTGGAGCCGGTGAGCGTGGGTCTCGCGGTATCATTGCAGCACTGGGGCCAGATGGTA
AGCCCTCCCGTATCGTAGTTATCTACACGACGGGGAGTCAGGCAACTATGGATGAACGAAATAGACAGAT
CGCTGAGATAGGTGCCTCACTGATTAAGCATTGGTAACTGTCAGACCAAGTTTACTCATATATACTTTAG
ATTGATTTAAAACTTCATTTTTAATTTAAAAGGATCTAGGTGAAGATCCTTTTTGATAATCTCATGACCA
AAATCCCTTAACGTGAGTTTTCGTTCCACTGAGCGTCAGACCCCGTAGAAAAGATCAAAGGATCTTCTTG
AGATCCTTTTTTTCTGCGCGTAATCTGCTGCTTGCAAACAAAAAAACCACCGCTACCAGCGGTGGTTTGT
TTGCCGGATCAAGAGCTACCAACTCTTTTTCCGAAGGTAACTGGCTTCAGCAGAGCGCAGATACCAAATA
CTGTTCTTCTAGTGTAGCCGTAGTTAGGCCACCACTTCAAGAACTCTGTAGCACCGCCTACATACCTCGC
TCTGCTAATCCTGTTACCAGTGGCTGCTGCCAGTGGCGATAAGTCGTGTCTTACCGGGTTGGACTCAAGA
CGATAGTTACCGGATAAGGCGCAGCGGTCGGGCTGAACGGGGGGTTCGTGCACACAGCCCAGCTTGGAGC
GAACGACCTACACCGAACTGAGATACCTACAGCGTGAGCTATGAGAAAGCGCCACGCTTCCCGAAGGGAG
AAAGGCGGACAGGTATCCGGTAAGCGGCAGGGTCGGAACAGGAGAGCGCACGAGGGAGCTTCCAGGGGGA
AACGCCTGGTATCTTTATAGTCCTGTCGGGTTTCGCCACCTCTGACTTGAGCGTCGATTTTTGTGATGCT
CGTCAGGGGGGCGGAGCCTATGGAAAAACGCCAGCAACGCGGCCTTTTT
