>Addgene plasmid #132715 | AAV8-hSyn-flex-miR30-eGFP-shCrh | depositor partial sequence | sequence record 255321 | Encodes short hairpin RNA (shRNA) #1 that targets rat Crh
CTCGAGAAGGTATATTGCTGTTGACAGTGAGCGCACACAGTATTCTGTACCATACTAGTGAAGCCACAGA
TGTAGTATGGTACAGAATACTGTGTTTGCCTACTGCCTCGGAATTC
